Addgene plasmid #65278: Str-KDEL_TNF-SBP-EGFP
Purpose: synchronize trafficking of TNF from the ER (RUSH system)
Depositing lab: Franck Perez. Depositing organization: Institut Curie. Publication: Synchronization of secretory protein traffic in populations of cells. Boncompain G, Divoux S, Gareil N, de Forges H, Lescure A, Latreche L, Mercanti V, Jollivet F, Raposo G, Perez F. Nat Methods. 2012 Mar 11;9(5):493-8. doi: 10.1038/nmeth.1928. PubMed 22406856.
Backbone
  Vector backbone: pIRESneo3
  Backbone manufacturer: Clontech
  Vector type: Mammalian Expression
Growth in bacteria
  Bacterial resistance: Ampicillin, 100 μg/mL
  Growth temperature: 37°C
  Growth strain: DH5alpha
  Copy number: High Copy
Gene/Insert
  Gene/Insert name: TNF
  Species: H. sapiens (human)
  Entrez Gene: TNF (a.k.a. DIF, IMD127, TNF-alpha, TNFA, TNFSF2, TNLG1F)
  Promoter: CMV
  Tag / fusion protein: Streptavidin Binding Protein (SBP) (C terminal on insert); EGFP (C terminal on insert)
  Cloning method: Unknown
  Sequencing primers: 5′ IRES-F; 3′ EGFP-N
Terms and licenses: Academic/Nonprofit Terms; Industry Terms: Not Available to Industry
Depositor comments: luminal tagging
How to cite: Str-KDEL_TNF-SBP-EGFP was a gift from Franck Perez (Addgene plasmid # 65278 ; http://n2t.net/addgene:65278 ; RRID:Addgene_65278)
