[The description below was written by a language model from this plasmid's Addgene catalogue record and pLannotate feature annotations shown in this document.]
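Description:
Str-KDEL_TNF-SBP-EGFP is a bicistronic mammalian expression plasmid built on the pIRESneo3 backbone and designed for the RUSH (retention using selective hooks) system, which synchronizes the release of a secretory cargo from the endoplasmic reticulum. It is propagated in E. coli as a high-copy plasmid through a ColE1/pUC-type origin with ampicillin selection (AmpR). Although the parental backbone normally carries a neomycin resistance gene after the IRES, no such marker appears in the feature table; that position appears to be occupied by the reporter cassette, so no mammalian selection marker is evident from the record.

A single transcript is driven by the CMV enhancer/promoter and terminated by an SV40 polyadenylation signal. The first cistron encodes the "hook": a streptavidin core preceded by a short fragment matching STIM1, likely supplying a signal sequence for ER entry, and, as the name indicates, a KDEL ER-retention motif that keeps the hook in the ER lumen. A chimeric intron and an EMCV IRES follow, allowing cap-independent translation of the second cistron, the "reporter": human TNF fused at its C terminus to streptavidin-binding peptide (SBP) and EGFP. The SBP is not annotated separately but fits the gap between the TNF and EGFP coding regions. The depositor notes luminal tagging, which places SBP-EGFP in the ER lumen where it can contact the hook.

In cells, streptavidin–SBP binding holds TNF-SBP-EGFP in the ER. In the RUSH approach, biotin competes for streptavidin and releases the cargo as a synchronous wave that can be followed by EGFP fluorescence through the secretory pathway.
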