Features (pLannotate 1.2.2; 21 found; start..end, strand, type, name):
     36..80      -  misc_feature   bom (fragment): basis of mobility region from pBR322
    235..614     +  enhancer       CMV enhancer: human cytomegalovirus immediate early enhancer
    615..818     +  promoter       CMV promoter: human cytomegalovirus (CMV) immediate early promoter
    814..847     +  LTR            5' LTR (truncated) (fragment): truncated 5' long terminal repeat (LTR) from HIV-1
    863..881     +  promoter       T7 promoter: promoter for bacteriophage T7 RNA polymerase
    954..1067    +  CDS            STIM1 (fragment): STIM1_HUMAN - Also known as GOK From Homo sapiens (Human).
   1053..1553    +  CDS            SAV_STRAV (fragment): Experimental evidence at protein level: Swiss-Prot protein existence level 1. The biological function of streptavidin is not known. Forms a strong non-covalent specific complex with biotin (one molecule of biotin per subunit of streptavidin). From Streptomyces avidinii.
   1646..1875    +  intron         chimeric intron: chimera between introns from adenovirus and immunoglobulin heavy chain genes
   2044..2506    +  misc_feature   IRES: internal ribosome entry site (IRES) of the encephalomyocarditis virus (EMCV)
   2533..3231    +  CDS            TNF (sequence partly withheld): TNFA_HUMAN - Also known as TNFA, TNFSF2. Experimental evidence at protein level: Swiss-Prot protein existence level 1. The TNF intracellular domain (ICD) form induces IL12 production in dendritic cells. From Homo sapiens (Human).
   3397..4110    +  CDS            EGFP: EGFP is a basic (constitutively fluorescent) green fluorescent protein published in 1996, derived from Aequorea victoria. It is reported to be a rapidly-maturing weak dimer with moderate acid sensitivity.
   4157..4241    +  CDS            large T antigen (fragment): large T antigen from SV40 (simian virus 40)
   4264..4385    +  polyA_signal   SV40 poly(A) signal: SV40 polyadenylation signal
   4396..4447    +  polyA_signal   SV40 poly(A) signal (fragment): SV40 polyadenylation signal
   4511..4527    -  protein_bind   lac operator: The lac repressor binds to the lac operator to inhibit transcription in E. coli. This inhibition can be relieved by adding lactose or isopropyl-β-D-thiogalactopyranoside (IPTG). lac repressor encoded by lacI
   4535..4565    -  promoter       lac promoter: promoter for the E. coli lac operon
   4580..4601    -  protein_bind   CAP binding site: CAP binding activates transcription in the presence of cAMP. E. coli catabolite activator protein
   4614..4706    -  CDS            lacI (fragment): lac repressor; lacI; The lac repressor binds to the lac operator to inhibit transcription in E. coli. This inhibition can be relieved by adding lactose or isopropyl-β-D-thiogalactopyranoside (IPTG).
   4889..5477    -  rep_origin     ori: high-copy-number ColE1/pMB1/pBR322/pUC origin of replication
   5648..6508    -  CDS            AmpR: β-lactamase; bla; confers resistance to ampicillin, carbenicillin, and related antibiotics
   6509..6613    -  promoter       AmpR promoter: bla
>Addgene plasmid #65278 | Str-KDEL_TNF-SBP-EGFP | depositor full sequence | sequence record 110486 | Full Sequence
GACGGATCGGGAGATCTCCCGATCCCCTATGGTCGACTCTCAGTACAATCTGCTCTGATGCCGCATAGTT
AAGCCAGTATCTGCTCCCTGCTTGTGTGTTGGAGGTCGCTGAGTAGTGCGCGAGCAAAATTTAAGCTACA
ACAAGGCAAGGCTTGACCGACAATTGCATGAAGAATCTGCTTAGGGTTAGGCGTTTTGCGCTGCTTCGCG
ATGTACGGGCCAGATATACGCGTTGACATTGATTATTGACTAGTTATTAATAGTAATCAATTACGGGGTC
ATTAGTTCATAGCCCATATATGGAGTTCCGCGTTACATAACTTACGGTAAATGGCCCGCCTGGCTGACCG
CCCAACGACCCCCGCCCATTGACGTCAATAATGACGTATGTTCCCATAGTAACGCCAATAGGGACTTTCC
ATTGACGTCAATGGGTGGACTATTTACGGTAAACTGCCCACTTGGCAGTACATCAAGTGTATCATATGCC
AAGTACGCCCCCTATTGACGTCAATGACGGTAAATGGCCCGCCTGGCATTATGCCCAGTACATGACCTTA
TGGGACTTTCCTACTTGGCAGTACATCTACGTATTAGTCATCGCTATTACCATGGTGATGCGGTTTTGGC
AGTACATCAATGGGCGTGGATAGCGGTTTGACTCACGGGGATTTCCAAGTCTCCACCCCATTGACGTCAA
TGGGAGTTTGTTTTGGCACCAAAATCAACGGGACTTTCCAAAATGTCGTAACAACTCCGCCCCATTGACG
CAAATGGGCGGTAGGCGTGTACGGTGGGAGGTCTATATAAGCAGAGCTCTCTGGCTAACTAGAGAACCCA
CTGCTTACTGGCTTATCGAAATTAATACGACTCACTATAGGGAGACCCAAGCTTGGTACCGAGCTCGGAT
CGATATCTGCGGCCTAGCTAGCGCTTAAGGCCTGTTAACCGGTATGGATGTATGCGTCCGTCTTGCCCTG
TGGCTCCTCTGGGGACTCCTCCTGCACCAGGGCCAGAGCCTCAGCCATAGTCACAGTGAGAAGGCGACAG
GAACCAGCTCGGGCGCCGGTTTAAACGACCCTAGCAAAGACTCAAAAGCTCAGGTGTCCGCTGCCGAGGC
TGGCATTACTGGAACATGGTACAATCAGCTCGGGAGCACCTTTATTGTGACTGCTGGAGCCGATGGAGCC
CTCACCGGAACATACGAATCTGCTGTGGGAAACGCCGAATCACGGTACGTCCTCACTGGCCGATACGATA
GTGCCCCTGCCACCGACGGATCTGGGACTGCCCTGGGATGGACTGTCGCTTGGAAAAACAACTACCGGAA
TGCTCATTCTGCCACAACATGGAGTGGACAGTACGTGGGAGGCGCTGAGGCTAGAATCAATACACAGTGG
CTGCTCACATCTGGCACAACCGAGGCAAATGCTTGGAAATCCACCCTGGTGGGACATGACACATTCACCA
AAGTGAAACCCTCCGCCGCTTCAATCGATGCCGCCAAAAAAGCCGGAGTCAACAACGGCAATCCTCTGGA
TGCCGTCCAGCAGCTCGGACCGAAAGATGAACTGTGAGCGGCCGCATAGATAACTGATCCAGTGTGCTGG
AATTAATTCGCTGTCTGCGAGGGCCAGCTGTTGGGGTGAGTACTCCCTCTCAAAAGCGGGCATGACTTCT
GCGCTAAGATTGTCAGTTTCCAAAAACGAGGAGGATTTGATATTCACCTGGCCCGCGGTGATGCCTTTGA
GGGTGGCCGCGTCCATCTGGTCAGAAAAGACAATCTTTTTGTTGTCAAGCTTGAGGTGTGGCAGGCTTGA
GATCTGGCCATACACTTGAGTGACAATGACATCCACTTTGCCTTTCTCTCCACAGGTGTCCACTCCCAGG
TCCAACTGCAGGTCGAGCATGCATCTAGGGCGGCCAATTCCGCCCCTCTCCCTCCCCCCCCCCTAACGTT
ACTGGCCGAAGCCGCTTGGAATAAGGCCGGTGTGCGTTTGTCTATATGTTATTTTCCACCATATTGCCGT
CTTTTGGCAATGTGAGGGCCCGGAAACCTGGCCCTGTCTTCTTGACGAGCATTCCTAGGGGTCTTTCCCC
TCTCGCCAAAGGAATGCAAGGTCTGTTGAATGTCGTGAAGGAAGCAGTTCCTCTGGAAGCTTCTTGAAGA
CAAACAACGTCTGTAGCGACCCTTTGCAGGCAGCGGAACCCCCCACCTGGCGACAGGTGCCTCTGCGGCC
AAAAGCCACGTGTATAAGATACACCTGCAAAGGCGGCACAACCCCAGTGCCACGTTGTGAGTTGGATAGT
TGTGGAAAGAGTCAAATGGCTCTCCTCAAGCGTATTCAACAAGGGGCTGAAGGATGCCCAGAAGGTACCC
CATTGTATGGGATCTGATCTGGGGCCTCGGTGCACATGCTTTACATGTGTTTAGTCGAGGTTAAAAAAAC
GTCTAGGCCCCCCGAACCACGGGGACGTGGTTTTCCTTTGAAAAACACGATGATAAGCTTGCCACAACCC
GGGAGGCGCGCCATGTCTACCGAGTCTATGATTAGGGACGTGGAACTGGCTGAGGAGGCACTGCCCAAAA
AAACCGGCGGACCACAGGGCTCTAGGAGATGTCTGTTTCTGTCTCTGTTCTCTTTTCTCATCGTGGCTGG
CGCTACAACACTCTTCTGTCTGCTCCATTTCGGCGTGATTGGACCACAGCGAGAGGAATTTCCCCGGGAT
CTGTCACTCATTTCACCACTGGCACAGGCTGTCCGATCTTCATCTCGGACTCCA
[447 nt withheld, positions 2785-3231]
GGCCTCGAGGGCCGAGCTCATGGCGCACCTAGGCCTTTGAATTCCGACGAGAAGACCACTGGTTGGCGAG
GTGGACACGTTGTTGAAGGACTGGCTGGGGAACTTGAACAACTTCGTGCACGACTGGAGCATCACCCACA
AGGTCAACGTGAACCACCTGCAGGTGTGAGCAAGGGCGAGGAGCTGTTCACCGGGGTGGTGCCCATCCTG
GTCGAGCTGGACGGCGACGTAAACGGCCACAAGTTCAGCGTGTCCGGCGAGGGCGAGGGCGATGCCACCT
ACGGCAAGCTGACCCTGAAGTTCATCTGCACCACCGGCAAGCTGCCCGTGCCCTGGCCCACCCTCGTGAC
CACCCTGACCTACGGCGTGCAGTGCTTCAGCCGCTACCCCGACCACATGAAGCAGCACGACTTCTTCAAG
TCCGCCATGCCCGAAGGCTACGTCCAGGAGCGCACCATCTTCTTCAAGGACGACGGCAACTACAAGACCC
GCGCCGAGGTGAAGTTCGAGGGCGACACCCTGGTGAACCGCATCGAGCTGAAGGGCATCGACTTCAAGGA
GGACGGCAACATCCTGGGGCACAAGCTGGAGTACAACTACAACAGCCACAACGTCTATATCATGGCCGAC
AAGCAGAAGAACGGCATCAAGGTGAACTTCAAGATCCGCCACAACATCGAGGACGGCAGCGTGCAGCTCG
CCGACCACTACCAGCAGAACACCCCCATCGGCGACGGCCCCGTGCTGCTGCCCGACAACCACTACCTGAG
CACCCAGTCCGCCCTGAGCAAAGACCCCAACGAGAAGCGCGATCACATGGTCCTGCTGGAGTTCGTGACC
GCCGCCGGGATCACTCTCGGCATGGACGAGCTGTACAAGGGCCGGCCTTAAGGCCTCGAGGGCCAATTAA
TTAACTCTAGATAACTGATCATAATCAGCCATACCACATTTGTAGAGGTTTTACTTGCTTTAAAAAACCT
CCCACACCTCCCCCTGAACCTGAAACATAAAATGAATGCAATTGTTGTTGTTAACTTGTTTATTGCAGCT
TATAATGGTTACAAATAAAGCAATAGCATCACAAATTTCACAAATAAAGCATTTTTTTCACTGCATTCTA
GTTGTGGTTTGTCCAAACTCATCAATGTATCTTAACGCGTCGAGTGCATTCTAGTTGTGGTTTGTCCAAA
CTCATCAATGTATCTTATCATGTCTGTATACCGTCGACCTCTAGCTAGAGCTTGGCGTAATCATGGTCAT
AGCTGTTTCCTGTGTGAAATTGTTATCCGCTCACAATTCCACACAACATACGAGCCGGAAGCATAAAGTG
TAAAGCCTGGGGTGCCTAATGAGTGAGCTAACTCACATTAATTGCGTTGCGCTCACTGCCCGCTTTCCAG
TCGGGAAACCTGTCGTGCCAGCTGCATTAATGAATCGGCCAACGCGCGGGGAGAGGCGGTTTGCGTATTG
GGCGCTCTTCCGCTTCCTCGCTCACTGACTCGCTGCGCTCGGTCGTTCGGCTGCGGCGAGCGGTATCAGC
TCACTCAAAGGCGGTAATACGGTTATCCACAGAATCAGGGGATAACGCAGGAAAGAACATGTGAGCAAAA
GGCCAGCAAAAGGCCAGGAACCGTAAAAAGGCCGCGTTGCTGGCGTTTTTCCATAGGCTCCGCCCCCCTG
ACGAGCATCACAAAAATCGACGCTCAAGTCAGAGGTGGCGAAACCCGACAGGACTATAAAGATACCAGGC
GTTTCCCCCTGGAAGCTCCCTCGTGCGCTCTCCTGTTCCGACCCTGCCGCTTACCGGATACCTGTCCGCC
TTTCTCCCTTCGGGAAGCGTGGCGCTTTCTCAATGCTCACGCTGTAGGTATCTCAGTTCGGTGTAGGTCG
TTCGCTCCAAGCTGGGCTGTGTGCACGAACCCCCCGTTCAGCCCGACCGCTGCGCCTTATCCGGTAACTA
TCGTCTTGAGTCCAACCCGGTAAGACACGACTTATCGCCACTGGCAGCAGCCACTGGTAACAGGATTAGC
AGAGCGAGGTATGTAGGCGGTGCTACAGAGTTCTTGAAGTGGTGGCCTAACTACGGCTACACTAGAAGGA
CAGTATTTGGTATCTGCGCTCTGCTGAAGCCAGTTACCTTCGGAAAAAGAGTTGGTAGCTCTTGATCCGG
CAAACAAACCACCGCTGGTAGCGGTGGTTTTTTTGTTTGCAAGCAGCAGATTACGCGCAGAAAAAAAGGA
TCTCAAGAAGATCCTTTGATCTTTTCTACGGGGTCTGACGCTCAGTGGAACGAAAACTCACGTTAAGGGA
TTTTGGTCATGAGATTATCAAAAAGGATCTTCACCTAGATCCTTTTAAATTAAAAATGAAGTTTTAAATC
AATCTAAAGTATATATGAGTAAACTTGGTCTGACAGTTACCAATGCTTAATCAGTGAGGCACCTATCTCA
GCGATCTGTCTATTTCGTTCATCCATAGTTGCCTGACTCCCCGTCGTGTAGATAACTACGATACGGGAGG
GCTTACCATCTGGCCCCAGTGCTGCAATGATACCGCGAGACCCACGCTCACCGGCTCCAGATTTATCAGC
AATAAACCAGCCAGCCGGAAGGGCCGAGCGCAGAAGTGGTCCTGCAACTTTATCCGCCTCCATCCAGTCT
ATTAATTGTTGCCGGGAAGCTAGAGTAAGTAGTTCGCCAGTTAATAGTTTGCGCAACGTTGTTGCCATTG
CTACAGGCATCGTGGTGTCACGCTCGTCGTTTGGTATGGCTTCATTCAGCTCCGGTTCCCAACGATCAAG
GCGAGTTACATGATCCCCCATGTTGTGCAAAAAAGCGGTTAGCTCCTTCGGTCCTCCGATCGTTGTCAGA
AGTAAGTTGGCCGCAGTGTTATCACTCATGGTTATGGCAGCACTGCATAATTCTCTTACTGTCATGCCAT
CCGTAAGATGCTTTTCTGTGACTGGTGAGTACTCAACCAAGTCATTCTGAGAATAGTGTATGCGGCGACC
GAGTTGCTCTTGCCCGGCGTCAATACGGGATAATACCGCGCCACATAGCAGAACTTTAAAAGTGCTCATC
ATTGGAAAACGTTCTTCGGGGCGAAAACTCTCAAGGATCTTACCGCTGTTGAGATCCAGTTCGATGTAAC
CCACTCGTGCACCCAACTGATCTTCAGCATCTTTTACTTTCACCAGCGTTTCTGGGTGAGCAAAAACAGG
AAGGCAAAATGCCGCAAAAAAGGGAATAAGGGCGACACGGAAATGTTGAATACTCATACTCTTCCTTTTT
CAATATTATTGAAGCATTTATCAGGGTTATTGTCTCATGAGCGGATACATATTTGAATGTATTTAGAAAA
ATAAACAAATAGGGGTTCCGCGCACATTTCCCCGAAAAGTGCCACCTGACGTC
