>Addgene plasmid #65278 | Str-KDEL_TNF-SBP-EGFP | addgene partial sequence | sequence record 115524 | IRES-F 5'-TGGCTCTCCTCAAGCGTATT-3'
ATTGTATGGGATCTGATCTGGGGCCTCGGTGCACATGCTTTACATGTGTTTAGTCGAGGTTAAAAAAACG
TCTAGGCCCCCCGAACCACGGGGACGTGGTTTTCCTTTGAAAAACACGATGATAAGCTTGCCACAACCCG
GGAGGCGCGCCATGTCTACCGAGTCTATGATTAGGGACGTGGAACTGGCTGAGGAGGCACTGCCCAAAAA
AACCGGCGGACCACAGGGCTCTAGGAGATGTCTGTTTCTGTCTCTGTTCTCTTTTCTCATCGTGGCTGGC
GCTACAACACTCTTCTGTCTGCTCCATTTCGGCGTGATTGGACCACAGCGAGAGGAATTTCCCCGGGATC
TGTCACTCATTTCACCACTGGCACAGGCTGTCCGATCTTCATCTCGGACTCCA
[390 nt withheld, positions 404-793]
