>Addgene plasmid #65278 | Str-KDEL_TNF-SBP-EGFP | addgene partial sequence | sequence record 115525 | SV40pA-R 5'-GAAATTTGTGATGCTATTGC-3'
TTGCATTCATTTTATGTTTCAGGTTCAGGGGGAGGTGTGGGAGGTTTTTTAAAGCAAGTAAAACCTCTAC
AAATGTGGTATGGCTGATTATGATCAGTTATCTAGAGTTAATTAATTGGCCCTCGAGGCCTTAAGGCCGG
CCCTTGTACAGCTCGTCCATGCCGAGAGTGATCCCGGCGGCGGTCACGAACTCCAGCAGGACCATGTGAT
CGCGCTTCTCGTTGGGGTCTTTGCTCAGGGCGGACTGGGTGCTCAGGTAGTGGTTGTCGGGCAGCAGCAC
GGGGCCGTCGCCGATGGGGGTGTTCTGCTGGTAGTGGTCGGCGAGCTGCACGCTGCCGTCCTCGATGTTG
TGGCGGATCTTGAAGTTCACCTTGATGCCGTTCTTCTGCTTGTCGGCCATGATATAGACGTTGTGGCTGT
TGTAGTTGTACTCCAGCTTGTGCCCCAGGATGTTGCCGTCCTCCTTGAAGTCGATGCCCTTCAGCTCGAT
GCGGTTCACCAGGGTGTCGCCCTCGAACTTCACCTCGGCGCGGGTCTTGTAGTTGCCGTCGTCCTTGAAG
AAGATGGTGCGCTCCTGGACGTAGCCTTCGGGCATGGCGGACTTGAAGAAGTCGTGCTGCTTCATGTGGT
CGGGGTAGCGGCTGAAGCACTGCACGCCGTAGGTCAGGGTGGTCACGAGGGTGGGCCAGGGCACGGGCAG
CTTG
