>Addgene plasmid #65278 | Str-KDEL_TNF-SBP-EGFP | addgene partial sequence | sequence record 116559 | EGFP-N 5'-CGTCGCCGTCCAGCTCGACCAG-3'
GCTCACACCTGCAGGTGGTTCACGTTGACCTTGTGGGTGATGCTCCAGTCGTGCACGAAGTTGTTCAAGT
TCCCCAGCCAGTCCTTCAACAACGTGTCCACCTCGCCAACCAGTGGTCTTCTCGTCGGAATTCAAAGGCC
TAGGTGCGCCATGAGCTCGGCCCTCGAGGCC
[447 nt withheld, positions 172-618]
TGGAGTCCGAGATGAAGATCGGACAGCCTGTGCCAGTGGTGAAATGAGTGACAGATCCCGGGGAAATTCC
TCTCGCTGTGGTCCAATCACGCCGAAATGGAGCAGACAGAAGAGTGTTGTAGCGCCAGCCACGATGAGAA
AAGAGAACAGAGACAG
